Addgene plasmid #172827: pX330_ACTB-i3 sgRNA / hSpCas9
Purpose: Mammalian expression of a sgRNA targeting the intron 1 position 3 of ACTB (Zhong et al, eLife 2021) under the U6 promotor and hSpCas9 under the CAG promotor. This construct is based on pX330.
Depositing lab: Haining Zhong. Depositing organization: Oregon Health & Science University. Publication: High-fidelity, efficient, and reversible labeling of endogenous proteins using CRISPR-based designer exon insertion. Zhong H, Ceballos CC, Massengill CI, Muniak MA, Ma L, Qin M, Petrie SK, Mao T. Elife. 2021 Jun 8;10. pii: 64911. doi: 10.7554/eLife.64911. PubMed 34100715.
Backbone
  Vector backbone: pX330
  Backbone size w/o insert (bp): 8484
  Total vector size (bp): 8487
  Vector type: Mammalian Expression, CRISPR
Growth in bacteria
  Bacterial resistance: Ampicillin, 100 μg/mL
  Growth temperature: 37°C
  Growth strain: DH5alpha
  Copy number: High Copy
Gene/Insert
  Gene/Insert name: sgRNA targeting the intron 1 of ACTB under the U6 promotor and hSpCas9 under the CAG promotor
Terms and licenses: Academic/Nonprofit Terms; Industry Terms: Not Available to Industry
How to cite: pX330_ACTB-i3 sgRNA / hSpCas9 was a gift from Haining Zhong (Addgene plasmid # 172827 ; http://n2t.net/addgene:172827 ; RRID:Addgene_172827)
