[The description below was written by a language model from this plasmid's Addgene catalogue record and pLannotate feature annotations shown in this document.]
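Description:
pX330_ACTB-i3 sgRNA / hSpCas9 is an 8,487 bp all-in-one CRISPR plasmid for mammalian expression, built on the pX330 backbone. It delivers both components of the Streptococcus pyogenes Cas9 system from a single vector. It is propagated in E. coli as a high-copy plasmid through a ColE1/pUC-type origin and selected with ampicillin via the β-lactamase gene. An f1 phage origin is also present. The annotation picks up short bom and rop fragments and a single AAV2 ITR downstream of the Cas9 cassette. These appear to be backbone remnants, and with only one ITR annotated the record gives no indication that the plasmid is meant for AAV packaging.

The payload consists of two expression units. A human U6 RNA polymerase III promoter drives a single guide RNA. The short unannotated gap between the promoter and the S. pyogenes gRNA scaffold is where the spacer sits, and the record says it targets position 3 within intron 1 of ACTB. The species of the ACTB target is not stated in the fields. Downstream, a CAG-type hybrid promoter (CMV enhancer, chicken β-actin promoter and a hybrid intron) drives humanized SpCas9. The annotation splits the coding sequence into contiguous N- and C-terminal portions, but together they form one continuous reading frame. This frame ends in a nucleoplasmin bipartite nuclear localization signal and is followed by a bovine growth hormone polyadenylation signal.

In transfected cells the plasmid produces a Cas9-mediated double-strand break in the ACTB intron. According to the associated publication, this cut supports CRISPR-based insertion of a designer exon to label endogenous proteins. The donor carrying that exon is not part of this plasmid.
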