Features (pLannotate 1.2.2; 18 found; start..end, strand, type, name):
      1..241     +  promoter       U6 promoter: RNA polymerase III promoter for human U6 snRNA
    271..346     +  misc_RNA       gRNA scaffold: guide RNA scaffold for the Streptococcus pyogenes CRISPR/Cas9 system
    353..396     +  misc_RNA       gRNA scaffold (fragment): guide RNA scaffold for the Streptococcus pyogenes CRISPR/Cas9 system
    443..728     +  enhancer       CMV enhancer: human cytomegalovirus immediate early enhancer; contains an 18-bp deletion relative to the standard CMV enhancer
    730..986     +  promoter       chicken β-actin promoter: contains a 21-bp deletion relative to the standard chicken β-actin promoter
    987..1214    +  intron         hybrid intron: hybrid between chicken β-actin (CBA) and minute virus of mice (MMV) introns (Gray et al., 2011)
   1352..2953    +  CDS            Cas9(N): N-terminal portion of Streptococcus pyogenes Cas9 (Zetsche et al., 2015)
   2954..5452    +  CDS            Cas9(C): C-terminal portion of Streptococcus pyogenes Cas9 (Zetsche et al., 2015)
   5453..5500    +  CDS            nucleoplasmin NLS: bipartite nuclear localization signal from nucleoplasmin
   5534..5645    +  polyA_signal   bGH poly(A) signal: bovine growth hormone polyadenylation signal
   5750..5890    +  repeat_region  AAV2 ITR: inverted terminal repeat of adeno-associated virus serotype 2 inverted
   5895..5946    -  misc_feature   bom (fragment): basis of mobility region from pBR322
   5965..6420    +  rep_origin     f1 ori (sequence partly withheld): f1 bacteriophage origin of replication; arrow indicates direction of (+) strand synthesis
   6421..6470    -  misc_feature   bom (fragment): basis of mobility region from pBR322
   6572..6607    -  CDS            rop (fragment): Rop protein, which maintains plasmids at low copy number; rop
   6702..6806    +  promoter       AmpR promoter: bla
   6807..7667    +  CDS            AmpR: β-lactamase; bla; confers resistance to ampicillin, carbenicillin, and related antibiotics
   7838..8426    +  rep_origin     ori: high-copy-number ColE1/pMB1/pBR322/pUC origin of replication
>Addgene plasmid #172827 | pX330_ACTB-i3 sgRNA / hSpCas9 | addgene full sequence | sequence record 340921 | Addgene NGS Result
GAGGGCCTATTTCCCATGATTCCTTCATATTTGCATATACGATACAAGGCTGTTAGAGAGATAATTGGAA
TTAATTTGACTGTAAACACAAAGATATTAGTACAAAATACGTGACGTAGAAAGTAATAATTTCTTGGGTA
GTTTGCAGTTTTAAAATTATGTTTTAAAATGGACTATCATATGCTTACCGTAACTTGAAAGTATTTCGAT
TTCTTGGCTTTATATATCTTGTGGAAAGGACGAAACACCGCCGGCGCTGTTTGAACCGGGGTTTTAGAGC
TAGAAATAGCAAGTTAAAATAAGGCTAGTCCGTTATCAACTTGAAAAAGTGGCACCGAGTCGGTGCTTTT
TTGTTTTAGAGCTAGAAATAGCAAGTTAAAATAAGGCTAGTCCGTTTTTAGCGCGTGCGCCAATTCTGCA
GACAAATGGCTCTAGAGGTACCCGTTACATAACTTACGGTAAATGGCCCGCCTGGCTGACCGCCCAACGA
CCCCCGCCCATTGACGTCAATAGTAACGCCAATAGGGACTTTCCATTGACGTCAATGGGTGGAGTATTTA
CGGTAAACTGCCCACTTGGCAGTACATCAAGTGTATCATATGCCAAGTACGCCCCCTATTGACGTCAATG
ACGGTAAATGGCCCGCCTGGCATTGTGCCCAGTACATGACCTTATGGGACTTTCCTACTTGGCAGTACAT
CTACGTATTAGTCATCGCTATTACCATGGTCGAGGTGAGCCCCACGTTCTGCTTCACTCTCCCCATCTCC
CCCCCCTCCCCACCCCCAATTTTGTATTTATTTATTTTTTAATTATTTTGTGCAGCGATGGGGGCGGGGG
GGGGGGGGGGGCGGGGCGAGGGGCGGGGCGGGGCGAGGCGGAGAGGTGCGGCGGCAGCCAATCAGAGCGG
CGCGCTCCGAAAGTTTCCTTTTATGGCGAGGCGGCGGCGGCGGCGGCCCTATAAAAAGCGAAGCGCGCGG
CGGGCGGGAGTCGCTGCGCGCTGCCTTCGCCCCGTGCCCCGCTCCGCCGCCGCCTCGCGCCGCCCGCCCC
GGCTCTGACTGACCGCGTTACTCCCACAGGTGAGCGGGCGGGACGGCCCTTCTCCTCCGGGCTGTAATTA
GCTGAGCAAGAGGTAAGGGTTTAAGGGATGGTTGGTTGGTGGGGTATTAATGTTTAATTACCTGGAGCAC
CTGCCTGAAATCACTTTTTTTCAGGTTGGACCGGTGCCACCATGGACTATAAGGACCACGACGGAGACTA
CAAGGATCATGATATTGATTACAAAGACGATGACGATAAGATGGCCCCAAAGAAGAAGCGGAAGGTCGGT
ATCCACGGAGTCCCAGCAGCCGACAAGAAGTACAGCATCGGCCTGGACATCGGCACCAACTCTGTGGGCT
GGGCCGTGATCACCGACGAGTACAAGGTGCCCAGCAAGAAATTCAAGGTGCTGGGCAACACCGACCGGCA
CAGCATCAAGAAGAACCTGATCGGAGCCCTGCTGTTCGACAGCGGCGAAACAGCCGAGGCCACCCGGCTG
AAGAGAACCGCCAGAAGAAGATACACCAGACGGAAGAACCGGATCTGCTATCTGCAAGAGATCTTCAGCA
ACGAGATGGCCAAGGTGGACGACAGCTTCTTCCACAGACTGGAAGAGTCCTTCCTGGTGGAAGAGGATAA
GAAGCACGAGCGGCACCCCATCTTCGGCAACATCGTGGACGAGGTGGCCTACCACGAGAAGTACCCCACC
ATCTACCACCTGAGAAAGAAACTGGTGGACAGCACCGACAAGGCCGACCTGCGGCTGATCTATCTGGCCC
TGGCCCACATGATCAAGTTCCGGGGCCACTTCCTGATCGAGGGCGACCTGAACCCCGACAACAGCGACGT
GGACAAGCTGTTCATCCAGCTGGTGCAGACCTACAACCAGCTGTTCGAGGAAAACCCCATCAACGCCAGC
GGCGTGGACGCCAAGGCCATCCTGTCTGCCAGACTGAGCAAGAGCAGACGGCTGGAAAATCTGATCGCCC
AGCTGCCCGGCGAGAAGAAGAATGGCCTGTTCGGAAACCTGATTGCCCTGAGCCTGGGCCTGACCCCCAA
CTTCAAGAGCAACTTCGACCTGGCCGAGGATGCCAAACTGCAGCTGAGCAAGGACACCTACGACGACGAC
CTGGACAACCTGCTGGCCCAGATCGGCGACCAGTACGCCGACCTGTTTCTGGCCGCCAAGAACCTGTCCG
ACGCCATCCTGCTGAGCGACATCCTGAGAGTGAACACCGAGATCACCAAGGCCCCCCTGAGCGCCTCTAT
GATCAAGAGATACGACGAGCACCACCAGGACCTGACCCTGCTGAAAGCTCTCGTGCGGCAGCAGCTGCCT
GAGAAGTACAAAGAGATTTTCTTCGACCAGAGCAAGAACGGCTACGCCGGCTACATTGACGGCGGAGCCA
GCCAGGAAGAGTTCTACAAGTTCATCAAGCCCATCCTGGAAAAGATGGACGGCACCGAGGAACTGCTCGT
GAAGCTGAACAGAGAGGACCTGCTGCGGAAGCAGCGGACCTTCGACAACGGCAGCATCCCCCACCAGATC
CACCTGGGAGAGCTGCACGCCATTCTGCGGCGGCAGGAAGATTTTTACCCATTCCTGAAGGACAACCGGG
AAAAGATCGAGAAGATCCTGACCTTCCGCATCCCCTACTACGTGGGCCCTCTGGCCAGGGGAAACAGCAG
ATTCGCCTGGATGACCAGAAAGAGCGAGGAAACCATCACCCCCTGGAACTTCGAGGAAGTGGTGGACAAG
GGCGCTTCCGCCCAGAGCTTCATCGAGCGGATGACCAACTTCGATAAGAACCTGCCCAACGAGAAGGTGC
TGCCCAAGCACAGCCTGCTGTACGAGTACTTCACCGTGTATAACGAGCTGACCAAAGTGAAATACGTGAC
CGAGGGAATGAGAAAGCCCGCCTTCCTGAGCGGCGAGCAGAAAAAGGCCATCGTGGACCTGCTGTTCAAG
ACCAACCGGAAAGTGACCGTGAAGCAGCTGAAAGAGGACTACTTCAAGAAAATCGAGTGCTTCGACTCCG
TGGAAATCTCCGGCGTGGAAGATCGGTTCAACGCCTCCCTGGGCACATACCACGATCTGCTGAAAATTAT
CAAGGACAAGGACTTCCTGGACAATGAGGAAAACGAGGACATTCTGGAAGATATCGTGCTGACCCTGACA
CTGTTTGAGGACAGAGAGATGATCGAGGAACGGCTGAAAACCTATGCCCACCTGTTCGACGACAAAGTGA
TGAAGCAGCTGAAGCGGCGGAGATACACCGGCTGGGGCAGGCTGAGCCGGAAGCTGATCAACGGCATCCG
GGACAAGCAGTCCGGCAAGACAATCCTGGATTTCCTGAAGTCCGACGGCTTCGCCAACAGAAACTTCATG
CAGCTGATCCACGACGACAGCCTGACCTTTAAAGAGGACATCCAGAAAGCCCAGGTGTCCGGCCAGGGCG
ATAGCCTGCACGAGCACATTGCCAATCTGGCCGGCAGCCCCGCCATTAAGAAGGGCATCCTGCAGACAGT
GAAGGTGGTGGACGAGCTCGTGAAAGTGATGGGCCGGCACAAGCCCGAGAACATCGTGATCGAAATGGCC
AGAGAGAACCAGACCACCCAGAAGGGACAGAAGAACAGCCGCGAGAGAATGAAGCGGATCGAAGAGGGCA
TCAAAGAGCTGGGCAGCCAGATCCTGAAAGAACACCCCGTGGAAAACACCCAGCTGCAGAACGAGAAGCT
GTACCTGTACTACCTGCAGAATGGGCGGGATATGTACGTGGACCAGGAACTGGACATCAACCGGCTGTCC
GACTACGATGTGGACCATATCGTGCCTCAGAGCTTTCTGAAGGACGACTCCATCGACAACAAGGTGCTGA
CCAGAAGCGACAAGAACCGGGGCAAGAGCGACAACGTGCCCTCCGAAGAGGTCGTGAAGAAGATGAAGAA
CTACTGGCGGCAGCTGCTGAACGCCAAGCTGATTACCCAGAGAAAGTTCGACAATCTGACCAAGGCCGAG
AGAGGCGGCCTGAGCGAACTGGATAAGGCCGGCTTCATCAAGAGACAGCTGGTGGAAACCCGGCAGATCA
CAAAGCACGTGGCACAGATCCTGGACTCCCGGATGAACACTAAGTACGACGAGAATGACAAGCTGATCCG
GGAAGTGAAAGTGATCACCCTGAAGTCCAAGCTGGTGTCCGATTTCCGGAAGGATTTCCAGTTTTACAAA
GTGCGCGAGATCAACAACTACCACCACGCCCACGACGCCTACCTGAACGCCGTCGTGGGAACCGCCCTGA
TCAAAAAGTACCCTAAGCTGGAAAGCGAGTTCGTGTACGGCGACTACAAGGTGTACGACGTGCGGAAGAT
GATCGCCAAGAGCGAGCAGGAAATCGGCAAGGCTACCGCCAAGTACTTCTTCTACAGCAACATCATGAAC
TTTTTCAAGACCGAGATTACCCTGGCCAACGGCGAGATCCGGAAGCGGCCTCTGATCGAGACAAACGGCG
AAACCGGGGAGATCGTGTGGGATAAGGGCCGGGATTTTGCCACCGTGCGGAAAGTGCTGAGCATGCCCCA
AGTGAATATCGTGAAAAAGACCGAGGTGCAGACAGGCGGCTTCAGCAAAGAGTCTATCCTGCCCAAGAGG
AACAGCGATAAGCTGATCGCCAGAAAGAAGGACTGGGACCCTAAGAAGTACGGCGGCTTCGACAGCCCCA
CCGTGGCCTATTCTGTGCTGGTGGTGGCCAAAGTGGAAAAGGGCAAGTCCAAGAAACTGAAGAGTGTGAA
AGAGCTGCTGGGGATCACCATCATGGAAAGAAGCAGCTTCGAGAAGAATCCCATCGACTTTCTGGAAGCC
AAGGGCTACAAAGAAGTGAAAAAGGACCTGATCATCAAGCTGCCTAAGTACTCCCTGTTCGAGCTGGAAA
ACGGCCGGAAGAGAATGCTGGCCTCTGCCGGCGAACTGCAGAAGGGAAACGAACTGGCCCTGCCCTCCAA
ATATGTGAACTTCCTGTACCTGGCCAGCCACTATGAGAAGCTGAAGGGCTCCCCCGAGGATAATGAGCAG
AAACAGCTGTTTGTGGAACAGCACAAGCACTACCTGGACGAGATCATCGAGCAGATCAGCGAGTTCTCCA
AGAGAGTGATCCTGGCCGACGCTAATCTGGACAAAGTGCTGTCCGCCTACAACAAGCACCGGGATAAGCC
CATCAGAGAGCAGGCCGAGAATATCATCCACCTGTTTACCCTGACCAATCTGGGAGCCCCTGCCGCCTTC
AAGTACTTTGACACCACCATCGACCGGAAGAGGTACACCAGCACCAAAGAGGTGCTGGACGCCACCCTGA
TCCACCAGAGCATCACCGGCCTGTACGAGACACGGATCGACCTGTCTCAGCTGGGAGGCGACAAAAGGCC
GGCGGCCACGAAAAAGGCCGGCCAGGCAAAAAAGAAAAAGTAAGAATTCCTAGAGCTCGCTGATCAGCCT
CGACTGTGCCTTCTAGTTGCCAGCCATCTGTTGTTTGCCCCTCCCCCGTGCCTTCCTTGACCCTGGAAGG
TGCCACTCCCACTGTCCTTTCCTAATAAAATGAGGAAATTGCATCGCATTGTCTGAGTAGGTGTCATTCT
ATTCTGGGGGGTGGGGTGGGGCAGGACAGCAAGGGGGAGGATTGGGAAGAGAATAGCAGGCATGCTGGGG
AGCGGCCGCAGGAACCCCTAGTGATGGAGTTGGCCACTCCCTCTCTGCGCGCTCGCTCGCTCACTGAGGC
CGGGCGACCAAAGGTCGCCCGACGCCCGGGCTTTGCCCGGGCGGCCTCAGTGAGCGAGCGAGCGCGCAGC
TGCCTGCAGGGGCGCCTGATGCGGTATTTTCTCCTTACGCATCTGTGCGGTATTTCACACCGCATA
[95 nt withheld, positions 5947-6041]
T
[46 nt withheld, positions 6043-6088]
C
[141 nt withheld, positions 6090-6230]
CCTTTGACGTTGGAGTCCACGTTCTTT
[37 nt withheld, positions 6258-6294]
ACTCTATCTCGGGCTATTCTTTTGATTTATAAGGGATTTTGCCGATTTCGGTCTATTGGTTAAAAAATGA
GCTGATTTAACAAAAATTTAACGCGAATTTTAACAAAATATTAACGTTTACAATTTTATGGTGCACTCTC
AGTACAATCTGCTCTGATGCCGCATAGTTAAGCCAGCCCCGACACCCGCCAACACCCGCTGACGCGCCCT
GACGGGCTTGTCTGCTCCCGGCATCCGCTTACAGACAAGCTGTGACCGTCTCCGGGAGCTGCATGTGTCA
GAGGTTTTCACCGTCATCACCGAAACGCGCGAGACGAAAGGGCCTCGTGATACGCCTATTTTTATAGGTT
AATGTCATGATAATAATGGTTTCTTAGACGTCAGGTGGCACTTTTCGGGGAAATGTGCGCGGAACCCCTA
TTTGTTTATTTTTCTAAATACATTCAAATATGTATCCGCTCATGAGACAATAACCCTGATAAATGCTTCA
ATAATATTGAAAAAGGAAGAGTATGAGTATTCAACATTTCCGTGTCGCCCTTATTCCCTTTTTTGCGGCA
TTTTGCCTTCCTGTTTTTGCTCACCCAGAAACGCTGGTGAAAGTAAAAGATGCTGAAGATCAGTTGGGTG
CACGAGTGGGTTACATCGAACTGGATCTCAACAGCGGTAAGATCCTTGAGAGTTTTCGCCCCGAAGAACG
TTTTCCAATGATGAGCACTTTTAAAGTTCTGCTATGTGGCGCGGTATTATCCCGTATTGACGCCGGGCAA
GAGCAACTCGGTCGCCGCATACACTATTCTCAGAATGACTTGGTTGAGTACTCACCAGTCACAGAAAAGC
ATCTTACGGATGGCATGACAGTAAGAGAATTATGCAGTGCTGCCATAACCATGAGTGATAACACTGCGGC
CAACTTACTTCTGACAACGATCGGAGGACCGAAGGAGCTAACCGCTTTTTTGCACAACATGGGGGATCAT
GTAACTCGCCTTGATCGTTGGGAACCGGAGCTGAATGAAGCCATACCAAACGACGAGCGTGACACCACGA
TGCCTGTAGCAATGGCAACAACGTTGCGCAAACTATTAACTGGCGAACTACTTACTCTAGCTTCCCGGCA
ACAATTAATAGACTGGATGGAGGCGGATAAAGTTGCAGGACCACTTCTGCGCTCGGCCCTTCCGGCTGGC
TGGTTTATTGCTGATAAATCTGGAGCCGGTGAGCGTGGAAGCCGCGGTATCATTGCAGCACTGGGGCCAG
ATGGTAAGCCCTCCCGTATCGTAGTTATCTACACGACGGGGAGTCAGGCAACTATGGATGAACGAAATAG
ACAGATCGCTGAGATAGGTGCCTCACTGATTAAGCATTGGTAACTGTCAGACCAAGTTTACTCATATATA
CTTTAGATTGATTTAAAACTTCATTTTTAATTTAAAAGGATCTAGGTGAAGATCCTTTTTGATAATCTCA
TGACCAAAATCCCTTAACGTGAGTTTTCGTTCCACTGAGCGTCAGACCCCGTAGAAAAGATCAAAGGATC
TTCTTGAGATCCTTTTTTTCTGCGCGTAATCTGCTGCTTGCAAACAAAAAAACCACCGCTACCAGCGGTG
GTTTGTTTGCCGGATCAAGAGCTACCAACTCTTTTTCCGAAGGTAACTGGCTTCAGCAGAGCGCAGATAC
CAAATACTGTTCTTCTAGTGTAGCCGTAGTTAGGCCACCACTTCAAGAACTCTGTAGCACCGCCTACATA
CCTCGCTCTGCTAATCCTGTTACCAGTGGCTGCTGCCAGTGGCGATAAGTCGTGTCTTACCGGGTTGGAC
TCAAGACGATAGTTACCGGATAAGGCGCAGCGGTCGGGCTGAACGGGGGGTTCGTGCACACAGCCCAGCT
TGGAGCGAACGACCTACACCGAACTGAGATACCTACAGCGTGAGCTATGAGAAAGCGCCACGCTTCCCGA
AGGGAGAAAGGCGGACAGGTATCCGGTAAGCGGCAGGGTCGGAACAGGAGAGCGCACGAGGGAGCTTCCA
GGGGGAAACGCCTGGTATCTTTATAGTCCTGTCGGGTTTCGCCACCTCTGACTTGAGCGTCGATTTTTGT
GATGCTCGTCAGGGGGGCGGAGCCTATGGAAAAACGCCAGCAACGCGGCCTTTTTACGGTTCCTGGCCTT
TTGCTGGCCTTTTGCTCACATGT
